>Addgene plasmid #229620 | pAAV.RMacL3-05.EGFP.BCB2.WPRE | addgene full sequence | sequence record 461571 | Addgene NGS Result
CTGCGCGCTCGCTCGCTCACTGAGGCCGCCCGGGCAAAGCCCGGGCGTCGGGCGACCTTTGGTCGCCCGG
CCTCAGTGAGCGAGCGAGCGCGCAGAGAGGGAGTGGCCAACTCCATCACTAGGGGTTCCTTGTAGTTAAT
GATTAACCCGCCATGCTACTTATCTACGTAGCCATGCTCTAGGAAGATCGGAATTCCGGCTTCTCCCAGA
GCAAGTGACCAGAGGGTGAGGGCAGTCGGACGCCATGGAGCCCCTCCGGACGTGTGTCTGAAGTCACTCT
GTCGGGACCTCTGTTTATTTATTCTGTCTGTGGAAGTGAGTCACTCAGCCCAGGCCATACTCAAGGAGGC
GAGTGAGGTTCTATCTCTGGATAGGAGGAGTGGCCAAGAGTTTTACCTCAGGTTTTAAAATAGAACCATT
TCATTCTCACTGACCACTTCCATTCGCTGTTCGTTACAGCTCTGTAAGAAAAATTGCCTCTGTGTCCCAG
GTCCTGGCTGCTGCCAGATAACAGAGAGATGGGAAACAGAAGGTTGTAAAGAAACACGCTCCCAAAATAC
ATTCCTGACTCTGTGTCCCCACAGACAGATGCTCCATGGCCATATCTGTATGCATGAGAACATGGCCATG
GGCCGTGGTACTTGCTGTCTGTCCCTCTGCCAGGACAGTCCCTCTGCTGCAGACAGCATGGCATGCCTCC
TAGTTTCCATGCTCTAGCCTGCAGGCAGGAACATCCAAACTGAGCAGCCGGGGTCCCCCCCACCCCCCAC
CCCGCCCCACGCGGCAACTTTGAGCCTGTGCTGGGACAGAGCCTCTAGTTCCTAAATTAGTCCATGAGGT
CAGAGGCAGCACTGCCATTGTAACGCGATTGGAGAGGATCACGTCACCGGACACGCCCCCAGGCATCTCC
CTGGGTCTCCTAAACTTGGCGGGGAGAAGTTTTAGCCCTTAAGTTTTAGCCTTTAACCCCCATATTCAGA
ACTGTGCGAGTTGGCGAAACCCCACAAATCACAACAAACTGTACACAACACCGAGCTAGAGGTGATCTTT
CTTGTCCATTCCACACAGGCCTTAGTAATGCGTCGCCATAGCAACAGTGTCACTAGTAGCACCAGCACTT
CCCCACACCCTCCCCCTCAGGAATCCGTACTCTCCAGTGAACCCCAGAAACCTCTGGAGAGTTCTGGACA
AGGGCGGAACCCACAACTCCGATTACTCAAGGGAGGCGGGGAAGCTCCACCAGACGCGAAACTGCTGGAA
GATTCCTGGCCCCAAGGCCTCCTCCGGCTCGCTGATTGGCCCAGCGGAGAGTGGGCGGGGCCGGTGAAGA
CTCCTTAAAGGCGCAGGGCGGCGAGCAGGTCACCAGACGCTGACAGCTACTCAGAACCAAATCTGGTTCC
ATCCAGAGACAAGCGAAGACAAGAGAAGCAGAGCGAGCGGCGCGTTCCCGATCCTCGGCCAGGACCAGCC
TTCCCCAGAGCATCCCTGCCGCGGAGCGCAACCTTCCCAGGAGCATCCCTGCCGCGGAGCGCAACTTTCC
CCGGAGCATCCACGCCGCGGAGCGCAGCCTTCCAGAAGCAGAGCGCGGCGCCGCTAGCGCCACCATGGTG
AGCAAGGGCGAGGAGCTGTTCACCGGGGTGGTGCCCATCCTGGTCGAGCTGGACGGCGACGTAAACGGCC
ACAAGTTCAGCGTGTCCGGCGAGGGCGAGGGCGATGCCACCTACGGCAAGCTGACCCTGAAGTTCATCTG
CACCACCGGCAAGCTGCCCGTGCCCTGGCCCACCCTCGTGACCACCCTGACCTACGGCGTGCAGTGCTTC
AGCCGCTACCCCGACCACATGAAGCAGCACGACTTCTTCAAGTCCGCCATGCCCGAAGGCTACGTCCAGG
AGCGCACCATCTTCTTCAAGGACGACGGCAACTACAAGACCCGCGCCGAGGTGAAGTTCGAGGGCGACAC
CCTGGTGAACCGCATCGAGCTGAAGGGCATCGACTTCAAGGAGGACGGCAACATCCTGGGGCACAAGCTG
GAGTACAACTACAACAGCCACAACGTCTATATCATGGCCGACAAGCAGAAGAACGGCATCAAGGTGAACT
TCAAGATCCGCCACAACATCGAGGACGGCAGCGTGCAGCTCGCCGACCACTACCAGCAGAACACCCCCAT
CGGCGACGGCCCCGTGCTGCTGCCCGACAACCACTACCTGAGCACCCAGTCCGCCCTGAGCAAAGACCCC
AACGAGAAGCGCGATCACATGGTCCTGCTGGAGTTCGTGACCGCCGCCGGGATCACTCTCGGCATGGACG
AGCTGTACAAGTAAGTTTAAACACAGGGTTAATCATTAACTACAGGTCGCTCTCATCATCGGATCTTACC
GTGCCTGAAGATAGCTGCAACGACCAAGTAGGAACTCGTGTTGAAGCTCCCTCCACCTTAATTGTCATGT
ACGCGCACCAGTACCGGACCACAGACGTACAACCTCACCTCTCGCCTACCACCATGAACGACCGATGATG
CCGTAGACTGGTGTTCACAACCTGACCTGCATGGTATGTCACTCTCACGTCTGGAGGTAATGATGAACTG
GTCGGAGGTCCGAAGAAGCTAGGACGTGTGTTCGATCTAATACGACCGATATAGTCGTCGGTCATCCTCC
GCGTAATGGTAAGTGTAGAACCAGATTGACTGTGAGGATCTCTGGACTATGTTGGAGAGTAACAGAGCGG
GATTCGCAGTGTTACCCTTAACGAACATGGTCGACCATATTGTAGCAGGACTAGGATTGGAGTCTGGAAT
GAGTATCAGGTATCAATGGTTCGAGCGTTAATCTTACCTTATACGTGAACATCATACTGCTTCGAGCGGC
CGCGATCGCTCAACCTCTGGATTACAAAATTTGTGAAAGATTGACTGGTATTCTTAACTATGTTGCTCCT
TTTACGCTATGTGGATACGCTGCTTTAATGCCTTTGTATCATGCTATTGCTTCCCGTATGGCTTTCATTT
TCTCCTCCTTGTATAAATCCTGGTTGCTGTCTCTTTATGAGGAGTTGTGGCCCGTTGTCAGGCAACGTGG
CGTGGTGTGCACTGTGTTTGCTGACGCAACCCCCACTGGTTGGGGCATTGCCACCACCTGTCAGCTCCTT
TCCGGGACTTTCGCTTTCCCCCTCCCTATTGCCACGGCGGAACTCATCGCCGCCTGCCTTGCCCGCTGCT
GGACAGGGGCTCGGCTGTTGGGCACTGACAATTCCGTGGTGTTGTCGGGGAAATCATCGTCCTTTCCTTG
GCTGCTCGCCTGTGTTGCCACCTGGATTCTGCGCGGGACGTCCTTCTGCTACGTCCCTTCGGCCCTCAAT
CCAGCGGACCTTCCTTCCCGCGGCCTGCTGCCGGCTCTGCGGCCTCTTCCGCGTCTTCGCCTTCGCCCTC
AGACGAGTCGGATCTCCCTTTGGGCCGCCTCCCCGCGATCGCAGACATGATAAGATACATTGATGAGTTT
GGACAAACCACAACTAGAATGCAGTGAAAAAAATGCTTTATTTGTGAAATTTGTGATGCTATTGCTTTAT
TTGTAACCATTATAAGCTGCAATAAACAAGTTAACAACAACAATTGCATTCATTTTATGTTTCAGGTTCA
GGGGGAGATGTGGGAGGTTTTTTAAAGCAAGTAAAACCTCTACAAATGTGGTAGTCGAAATTCCCGATAA
GGATCTTCCTAGAGCATGGCTACGTAGATAAGTAGCATGGCGGGTTAATCATTAACTACAAGGAACCCCT
AGTGATGGAGTTGGCCACTCCCTCTCTGCGCGCTCGCTCGCTCACTGAGGCCGGGCGACCAAAGGTCGCC
CGACGCCCGGGCTTTGCCCGGGCGGCCTCAGTGAGCGAGCGAGCGCGCAGCCTTAATTAACCTAATTCAC
TGGCCGTCGTTTTACAACGTCGTGACTGGGAAAACCCTGGCGTTACCCAACTTAATCGCCTTGCAGCACA
TCCCCCTTTCGCCAGCTGGCGTAATAGCGAAGAGGCCCGCACCGATCGCCCTTCCCAACAGTTGCGCAGC
CTGAATGGCGAATGGG
[124 nt withheld, positions 4077-4200]
C
[91 nt withheld, positions 4202-4292]
A
[49 nt withheld, positions 4294-4342]
CCTTTGACGTTGGAGTCCACGTTCTTT
[37 nt withheld, positions 4370-4406]
ACCCTATCTCGGTCTATTCTTTTGATTTATAAGGGATTTTGCCGATTTCGGCCTATTGGTTAAAAAATGA
GCTGATTTAACAAAAATTTAACGCGAATTTTAACAAAATATTAACGCTTACAATTTAGGTGGCACTTTTC
GGGGAAATGTGCGCGGAACCCCTATTTGTTTATTTTTCTAAATACATTCAAATATGTATCCGCTCATGAG
ACAATAACCCTGATAAATGCTTCAATAATATTGAAAAAGGAAGAGTATGAGTATTCAACATTTCCGTGTC
GCCCTTATTCCCTTTTTTGCGGCATTTTGCCTTCCTGTTTTTGCTCACCCAGAAACGCTGGTGAAAGTAA
AAGATGCTGAAGATCAGTTGGGTGCACGAGTGGGTTACATCGAACTGGATCTCAACAGCGGTAAGATCCT
TGAGAGTTTTCGCCCCGAAGAACGTTTTCCAATGATGAGCACTTTTAAAGTTCTGCTATGTGGCGCGGTA
TTATCCCGTATTGACGCCGGGCAAGAGCAACTCGGTCGCCGCATACACTATTCTCAGAATGACTTGGTTG
AGTACTCACCAGTCACAGAAAAGCATCTTACGGATGGCATGACAGTAAGAGAATTATGCAGTGCTGCCAT
AACCATGAGTGATAACACTGCGGCCAACTTACTTCTGACAACGATCGGAGGACCGAAGGAGCTAACCGCT
TTTTTGCACAACATGGGGGATCATGTAACTCGCCTTGATCGTTGGGAACCGGAGCTGAATGAAGCCATAC
CAAACGACGAGCGTGACACCACGATGCCTGTAGCAATGGCAACAACGTTGCGCAAACTATTAACTGGCGA
ACTACTTACTCTAGCTTCCCGGCAACAATTAATAGACTGGATGGAGGCGGATAAAGTTGCAGGACCACTT
CTGCGCTCGGCCCTTCCGGCTGGCTGGTTTATTGCTGATAAATCTGGAGCCGGTGAGCGTGGGTCTCGCG
GTATCATTGCAGCACTGGGGCCAGATGGTAAGCCCTCCCGTATCGTAGTTATCTACACGACGGGGAGTCA
GGCAACTATGGATGAACGAAATAGACAGATCGCTGAGATAGGTGCCTCACTGATTAAGCATTGGTAACTG
TCAGACCAAGTTTACTCATATATACTTTAGATTGATTTAAAACTTCATTTTTAATTTAAAAGGATCTAGG
TGAAGATCCTTTTTGATAATCTCATGACCAAAATCCCTTAACGTGAGTTTTCGTTCCACTGAGCGTCAGA
CCCCGTAGAAAAGATCAAAGGATCTTCTTGAGATCCTTTTTTTCTGCGCGTAATCTGCTGCTTGCAAACA
AAAAAACCACCGCTACCAGCGGTGGTTTGTTTGCCGGATCAAGAGCTACCAACTCTTTTTCCGAAGGTAA
CTGGCTTCAGCAGAGCGCAGATACCAAATACTGTTCTTCTAGTGTAGCCGTAGTTAGGCCACCACTTCAA
GAACTCTGTAGCACCGCCTACATACCTCGCTCTGCTAATCCTGTTACCAGTGGCTGCTGCCAGTGGCGAT
AAGTCGTGTCTTACCGGGTTGGACTCAAGACGATAGTTACCGGATAAGGCGCAGCGGTCGGGCTGAACGG
GGGGTTCGTGCACACAGCCCAGCTTGGAGCGAACGACCTACACCGAACTGAGATACCTACAGCGTGAGCT
ATGAGAAAGCGCCACGCTTCCCGAAGGGAGAAAGGCGGACAGGTATCCGGTAAGCGGCAGGGTCGGAACA
GGAGAGCGCACGAGGGAGCTTCCAGGGGGAAACGCCTGGTATCTTTATAGTCCTGTCGGGTTTCGCCACC
TCTGACTTGAGCGTCGATTTTTGTGATGCTCGTCAGGGGGGCGGAGCCTATGGAAAAACGCCAGCAACGC
GGCCTTTTTACGGTTCCTGGCCTTTTGCTGGCCTTTTGCTCACATGTTCTTTCCTGCGTTATCCCCTGAT
TCTGTGGATAACCGTATTACCGCCTTTGAGTGAGCTGATACCGCTCGCCGCAGCCGAACGACCGAGCGCA
GCGAGTCAGTGAGCGAGGAAGCGGAAGAGCGCCCAATACGCAAACCGCCTCTCCCCGCGCGTTGGCCGAT
TCATTAATGCAGCTGGCACGACAGGTTTCCCGACTGGAAAGCGGGCAGTGAGCGCAACGCAATTAATGTG
AGTTAGCTCACTCATTAGGCACCCCAGGCTTTACACTTTATGCTTCCGGCTCGTATGTTGTGTGGAATTG
TGAGCGGATAACAATTTCACACAGGAAACAGCTATGACCATGATTACGCCAGATTTAATTAAGGCCTTAA
TTAGG
Features (pLannotate 1.2.2; 15 found; start..end, strand, type, name):
   1605..2324    +  CDS            EGFP: the original enhanced GFP (Yang et al., 1996) mammalian codon-optimized
   2880..3466    +  misc_feature   WPRE: woodchuck hepatitis virus posttranscriptional regulatory element
   3481..3602    -  polyA_signal   SV40 poly(A) signal: SV40 polyadenylation signal
   3625..3693    -  CDS            large T antigen (fragment): large T antigen from SV40 (simian virus 40)
   3771..3901    +  repeat_region  AAV2 ITR (fragment): inverted terminal repeat of adeno-associated virus serotype 2 inverted
   3915..4072    +  CDS            lacZα (fragment): LacZα fragment of β-galactosidase; lacZ fragment
   4077..4505    +  rep_origin     f1 ori (sequence partly withheld): f1 bacteriophage origin of replication; arrow indicates direction of (+) strand synthesis
   4558..4662    +  promoter       AmpR promoter: bla
   4663..5523    +  CDS            AmpR: β-lactamase; bla; confers resistance to ampicillin, carbenicillin, and related antibiotics
   5694..6282    +  rep_origin     ori: high-copy-number ColE1/pMB1/pBR322/pUC origin of replication
   6465..6557    +  CDS            lacI (fragment): lac repressor; lacI; The lac repressor binds to the lac operator to inhibit transcription in E. coli. This inhibition can be relieved by adding lactose or isopropyl-β-D-thiogalactopyranoside (IPTG).
   6570..6591    +  protein_bind   CAP binding site: CAP binding activates transcription in the presence of cAMP. E. coli catabolite activator protein
   6606..6636    +  promoter       lac promoter: promoter for the E. coli lac operon
   6644..6660    +  protein_bind   lac operator: The lac repressor binds to the lac operator to inhibit transcription in E. coli. This inhibition can be relieved by adding lactose or isopropyl-β-D-thiogalactopyranoside (IPTG). lac repressor encoded by lacI
   6721..130     -  repeat_region  AAV2 ITR (fragment) (across the origin): inverted terminal repeat of adeno-associated virus serotype 2 inverted
