[The description below was written by a language model from this plasmid's Addgene catalogue record and pLannotate feature annotations shown in this document.]
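Description:
pAAV.RMacL3-05.EGFP.BCB2.WPRE is a 6.7 kb AAV transfer plasmid built by Gibson cloning on the pEMS2115 backbone and catalogued as a mammalian expression vector. It is maintained in E. coli through a high-copy ColE1/pUC-type origin and selected with ampicillin via the bla gene and its native promoter. An f1 phage origin and remnants of a lac cloning region (lacZα and lacI fragments, CAP site, lac promoter and operator) are backbone leftovers with no role in the payload. Two AAV2 inverted terminal repeat fragments, one spanning the sequence origin and one downstream of the expression cassette, flank the payload. ITRs are the cis elements needed for replication and packaging of the intervening DNA into recombinant AAV particles. The recombination-deficient propagation strain listed for the plasmid fits with the need to keep these repeats stable.

Between the ITRs, the synthetic insert places EGFP under the control of RMacL3-05, described as an enhancer for layer 3 pyramidal neurons. The associated publication concerns machine-learning identification of enhancers in the rhesus macaque genome. The enhancer itself is not annotated. It presumably lies in the roughly 1.5 kb unannotated stretch upstream of EGFP, and the record does not say whether a minimal promoter accompanies it. An unannotated gap between EGFP and the WPRE probably holds the "BCB2" element, whose nature is also not stated. The name suggests a barcode, but that is an inference. The WPRE boosts transcript stability and expression, and an SV40 polyadenylation signal, annotated on the reverse strand beside a small large T antigen fragment, terminates the message. The construct is intended for driving reporter or transgene expression selectively in L3 pyramidal neurons.
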