Addgene plasmid #229620: pAAV.RMacL3-05.EGFP.BCB2.WPRE
Purpose: L3 pyramidal neuron Enhancer to drive transgene expression
Depositing lab: William Stauffer. Depositing organization: University of Pittsburgh (University, School of Medicine, and Cancer Institute). Publication: Machine learning identification of enhancers in the rhesus macaque genome. He J, Phan BN, Kerkhoff WG, Alikaya A, Hong T, Brull OR, Fredericks JM, Sedorovitz M, Srinivasan C, Leone MJ, Wirfel OM, Brown A, Dauby S, Tittle RK, Lin MK, Hooks BM, Bostan AC, Gharbawie OA, Byrne LC, Pfenning AR, Stauffer WR. Neuron. 2025 May 21;113(10):1548-1561.e8. doi: 10.1016/j.neuron.2025.04.030. PubMed 40403706.
Backbone
  Vector backbone: pEMS2115 (Addgene Plasmid #49140)
  Vector type: Mammalian Expression
Growth in bacteria
  Bacterial resistance: Ampicillin, 100 μg/mL
  Growth temperature: 37°C
  Growth strain: NEB Stable
  Copy number: High Copy
Gene/Insert
  Gene/Insert name: RMacL3-05.EGFP.BCB2
  Species: Synthetic
  Cloning method: Gibson Cloning
Terms and licenses: Academic/Nonprofit Terms; Industry Terms: Not Available to Industry
Depositor comments: Please visit https://doi.org/10.1101/2024.12.01.626253 for bioRxiv preprint.
How to cite: pAAV.RMacL3-05.EGFP.BCB2.WPRE was a gift from William Stauffer (Addgene plasmid # 229620 ; http://n2t.net/addgene:229620 ; RRID:Addgene_229620)
